>Addgene plasmid #212120 | pALS3-Ma-SUMO-TAG35-sfGFP | addgene full sequence | sequence record 444184 | Addgene NGS Result
GGCGGCCAAAGCGGTCGGACAGTGCTCCGAGAACGGGTGCGCATAGAAATTGCATCAACGCATATAGCGC
TAGCAGCACGCCATAGTGACTGGCGATGCTGTCGGAATGGACGATATCCCGCAAGAGGCCCGGCAGTACC
GGCATAACCAAGCCTATGCCTACAGCATCCAGGGTGACGGTGCCGAGGATGACGATGAGCGCATTGTTAG
ATTTCATACACGGTGCCTGACTGCGTTAGCAATTTAACTGTGATAAACTACCGCATTAAAGCTTATCGAT
GATAAGCTGTCAAACATGAGAATTACAACTTATATCGTATGGGGCTGACTTCAGGTGCTACATTTGCAGG
AGTCGCATAAGGGAGAGCGTCTGGCGAAAGGGGGATGTGCTGCAAGGCGATTAAGTTGGGTAACGCCAGG
GTTTTCCCAGTCACGACGTTGTAAAACGACGGCCAGTGCCAAGCTTAAAAAAAATCCTTAGCTTTCGCTA
AGGATACTAGTTGGCGAGAGACCGGGGTGTCGAACCCCGCTATGCTAGGTTTTAGAGACCCGCTGGTCGC
CGGACCGTCCCCCAGATCTAGCGTTACAAGTATTACACAAAGTTTTTTATGTTGAGAATATTTTTTTGAT
GGGGCGCCACTTATTTTTGATCGTTCGCTCAAAGAAGCGGCGCCAGGGTTGTTTTTCTTTTCACCAGTGA
GACGGGCAACAGAACGCCATGAGCGGCCTCATTTCTTATTCTGAGTTACAACAGTCCGCACCGCTGCCGG
TAGCTCCTTCCGGTGGGCGCGGGGCATGACTATCGTCGCCGCACTTATGACTGTCTTCTTTATCATGCAA
CTCGTAGGACAGGTGCCGGCAGCGCCCAACAGTCCCCCGGCCACGGGGCCTGCCACCATACCCACGCCGA
AACAAGCGCCCTGCACCATTATGTTCCGGATCTGCATCGCAGGATGCTGCTGGCTACCCTGTGGAACACC
TACATCTGTGTCGACAGAGTTTGTAGAAACGCAAAAAGGCCATCCGTCAGGATGGCCTTCTGCTTAATTT
GATGCCTGGCAGTTTATGGCGGGCGTCCTGCCCGCCACCCTCCGGGCCGTTGCTTCGCAACGTTCAAATC
CGCTCCCGGCGGATTTGTCCTACTCAGGAGAGCGTTCACCGACAAACAACAGATAAAACGAAAGGCCCAG
TCTTTCGACTGAGCCTTTCGTTTTATTTGATGCCTGGCAGTTCCCTACTCTCGCATGGGGAGACCCCACA
CTACCATCGGCGCTACGGCGTTTCACTTCTGAGTTCGGCATGGGGTCAGGTGGGACCACCGCGCTACTGC
CGCCAGGCAAATTCTGTTTTATCAGACCGCTTCTGCGTTCTGATTTAATCTGTATCAGGCTGAAAATCTT
CTCTCATCCGCCAAAACAGCCAAGCTTCGAATTCCCATATGGTACCAGCTGCAGTTAATGGTGATGATGA
TGGTGGCTGCCTTTATACAGTTCATCCATACCGTGGGTAATGCCCGCGGCGGTAACAAATTCCAGCAGCA
CCATATGATCACGTTTTTCATTCGGATCTTTGCTCAGAACGCTCTGGGTGCTCAGATAATGATTATCCGG
CAGCAGCACCGGGCCATCACCAATCGGGGTATTCTGCTGATAATGATCCGCCAGCTGCACGCTACCATCT
TCCACGTTGTGACGGATTTTAAAGTTCGCTTTGATGCCATTTTTCTGTTTATCGGCGGTAATATACACAT
TATGGCTGTTGAAATTATATTCCAGTTTATGACCCAGAATGTTGCCATCTTCTTTAAAATCAATACCTTT
CAGTTCAATGCGGTTCACCAGGGTATCGCCTTCAAATTTAACTTCCGCACGGGTTTTATAGGTGCCATCA
TCTTTGAAGCTAATGGTACGTTCCTGCACATAGCCTTCCGGCATCGCGCTTTTAAAGAAATCATGGCGTT
TCATATGATCCGGATAGCGGCTAAAGCACTGAACGCCATAGGTCAGGGTGGTCACCAGGGTCGGCCACGG
AACCGGCAGTTTACCGGTGGTGCAAATAAATTTCAGGGTCAGTTTACCGTTGGTCGCATCACCTTCGCCT
TCGCCACGAACGCTAAATTTATGGCCATTCACATCACCATCCAGTTCCACCAGAATCGGCACAACGCCGG
TAAACAGTTCTTCACCTTTGCTAACAGAGCCGGTACCGGATCCACCAATCTGTTCTCTGTGAGCCTCAAT
AATATCGTTATCCTCCATGTCCAAATCTTCAGGGGTCTGATCAGCTTGGATTCTAATACCGTCGTACAAG
AATCTTAAGGAGTCCATTTCCTTACCCTGTCTTTTAGCGAACGCTTCCATCAGCCTTCTTAAAGGAGTGG
TCTTTTTGATCTTGAAGAAGATCTATGAAGATCCATCGGACACCTTTAAATTGATGTGAGTCTCAGGCTT
GACTTCTGGCTTGACCTCTGGCTTAGCTTCTTGATTGACTTCTGAGTCGCTGCCCATGGTTAATTCCTCC
TGTTAGCCCAAAAAACGGGTATGGAGAAACAGTAGAGAGTTGCGATAAAAAGCGTCAGGTAGGATCCGCT
AATCTTATGGATAAAAATGCTATGGCATAGCAAAGTGTGACGCCGTGCAAATAATCAATGTGGACTTTTC
TGCCGTGATTATAGACACTTTTGTTACGCGTTTTTGTCATGGCTTTGGTCCCGCTTTGTTACAGAATGCT
TTTAATAAGCGGGGTTACCGGTTTGGTTAGCGAGAAGAGCCAGTAAAAGACGCAGTGACGGCAATGTCTG
ATGCAATATGGACAATTGGTTTCTTCTCTGAATGGCGGGAGTATGAAAAGTATGGCTGAAGCGCAAAATG
ATCCCCTGCTGCCGGGATACTCGTTTAATGCCCATCTGGTGGCGGGTTTAACGCCGATTGAGGCCAACGG
TTATCTCGATTTTTTTATCGACCGACCGCTGGGAATGAAAGGTTATATTCTCAATCTCACCATTCGCGGT
CAGGGGGTGGTGAAAAATCAGGGACGAGAATTTGTTTGCCGACCGGGTGATATTTTGCTGTTCCCGCCAG
GAGAGATTCATCACTACGGTCGTCATCCGGAGGCTCGCGAATGGTATCACCAGTGGGTTTACTTTCGTCC
GCGCGCCTACTGGCATGAATGGCTTAACTGGCCGTCAATATTTGCCAATACGGGGTTCTTTCGCCCGGAT
GAAGCGCACCAGCCGCATTTCAGCGACCTGTTTGGGCAAATCATTAACGCCGGGCAAGGGGAAGGGCGCT
ATTCGGAGCTGCTGGCGATAAATCTGCTTGAGCAATTGTTACTGCGGCGCATGGAAGCGATTAACGAGTC
GCTCCATCCACCGATGGATAATCGGGTACGCGAGGCTTGTCAGTACATCAGCGATCACCTGGCAGACAGC
AATTTTGATATCGCCAGCGTCGCACAGCATGTTTGCTTGTCGCCGTCGCGTCTGTCACATCTTTTCCGCC
AGCAGTTAGGGATTAGCGTCTTAAGCTGGCGCGAGGACCAACGTATCAGCCAGGCGAAGCTGCTTTTGAG
CACCACCCGGATGCCTATCGCCACCGTCGGTCGCAATGTTGGTTTTGACGATCAACTCTATTTCTCGCGG
GTATTTAAAAAATGCACCGGGGCCAGCCCGAGCGAGTTCCGTGCCGGTTGTGAAGAAAAAGTGAATGATG
TAGCCGTCAAGTTGTCATAATTGGTAACGAATCAGACAATTGACGGCTTGACGGAGTAGCATAGGGTTTG
CAGAATCCCTGCTTCGTCCATTTGACAGGCACATTATGCATGCCGCTTCGCCTTCGCGCGCGAATTGATC
TGCTGCCTCGCGCGTTTCGGTGATGACGGTGAGATCCTGGGCGCGGGGCATGACTAACATGAGAATTACA
ACTTATATCGTATGGGGCTGACTTCAGGTGCTACATTTGAAGAGATAAATTGCACTGAAATCTAGAAATA
TTTTATCTGATTAATAAGATGATCTTCTTGAGATCGTTTTGGTCTGCGCGTAATCTCTTGCTCTGAAAAC
GAAAAAACCGCCTTGCAGGGCGGTTTTTCGAAGGTTCTCTGAGCTACCAACTCTTTGAACCGAGGTAACT
GGCTTGGAGGAGCGAAGTCACCAAAACTTGTCCTTTCAGTTTAGCCTTAACCGGCGCATGACTTCAAGAC
TAACTCCTCTAAATCAATTACCAGTGGCTGCTGCCAGTGGTGCTTTTGCATGTCTTTCCGGGTTGGACTC
AAGACGATAGTTACCGGATAAGGCGCAGCGGTCGGACTGAACGGGGGGTTCGTGCATACAGTCCAGCTTG
GAGCGAACTGCCTACCCGGAACTGAGTGTCAGGCGTGGAATGAGACAAACGCGGCCATAACAGCGGAATG
ACACCGGTAAACCGAAAGGCAGGAACAGGAGAGCGCACGAGGGAGCCGCCAGGGGGAAACGCCTGGTATC
TTTATAGTCCTGTCGGGTTTCGCCACCACTGATTTGAGCGTCAGATTTCGTGATGCTTGTCAGGGGGGCG
GAGCCTATGGAAAAACGGCTTTGCCGCGGCCCTCTCACTTCCCTGTTAAGTATCTTCCTGGCATCTTCCA
GGAAATCTCCGCCCCGTTCGTAAGCCATTTCCGCTCGCCGCAGTCGAACGACCGAGCGTAGCGAGTCAGT
GAGCGAGGAAGCGGCCCGAGATGCGCCGCGTGCGGCTGCTGGAGATGGCGGACGCGATGGATATGTTCTG
CCAAGGGTTGGTTTGCGCATTCACAGTTCTCCGCAAGAATTGATTGGCTCCAATTCTTGGAGTGGTGAAT
CCGTTAGCGAGGTGCCGCCGGCTTCCATTCAGGTCGAGGTGGCCCGGCTCCATGCACCGCGACGCAACGC
GGGGAGGCAGACAAGGTATAGGGCGGCGCCTACAATCCATGCCAACCCGTTCCATGTGCTCGCCGAGGCG
GCATAAATCGCCGTGACGATCAGCGGTCCAATGATCGAAGTTAGGCTGGTAAGAGCCGCGAGCGATCCTT
GAAGCTGTCCCTGATGGTCGTCATCTACCTGCCTGGACAGCATGGCCTGCAACGCGGGCATCCCGATGCC
GCCGGAAGCGAGAAGAATCATAATGGGGAAGGCCATCCAGCCTCGCGTCGCGAACGCCAGCAAGACGTAG
CCCAGCGCGTCGGCCGCCATGCCGGCGATAATGGCCTGCTTCTCGCCGAAACGTTTGGTGGCGGGACCAG
TGACGAAGGCTTGAGCGAGGGCGTGCAAGATTCCGAATACCGCAAGCGACAGGCCGATCATCGTCGCGCT
CCAGCGAAAGCGGTCCTCGCCGAAAATGACCCAGAGCGCTGCCGGCACCTGTCCTACGAGTTGCATGATA
AAGAAGACAGTCATAAGTGCGGCGACGATAGTCATGCCCCGCGCCCACCGGAAGGAGCTGACTGGGTTGA
AGGCTCTCAAGGGCATCGGTCGACGCTCTCCCTTATGCGACTCCTGCATTAGGAAGCAGCCCAGTAGTAG
GTTGAGGCCGTTGAGCACCGCCGCCGCAAGGAATGGTGCATGCAAGGAGATGGCGCCCAACAGTCCCCCG
GCCACGGGGCCTGCCACCATACCCACGCCGAAACAAGCGCTCATGAGCCCGAAGTGGCGAGCCCGATCTT
CCCCATCGGTGATGTCGGCGATATAGGCGCCAGCAACCGCACCTGTGGCGCCGGTGATGCCGGCCACGAT
GCGTCCGGCGTAGAGGATCCACAGGACGGGTGTGGTCGCCATGATCGCGTAGTCGATAGTGGCTCCAAGT
AGCGAAGCGAGCAGGACTGGGC
Features (pLannotate 1.2.2; 17 found; start..end, strand, type, name):
    265..293     -  promoter       tet promoter: E. coli promoter for tetracycline efflux protein gene
    371..458     -  CDS            lacZα (fragment): LacZα fragment of β-galactosidase; lacZ fragment
    466..495     -  terminator     bacterial terminator (fragment): putative bacterial transcription terminator
    669..712     -  CDS            lacI (fragment): lac repressor; lacI; The lac repressor binds to the lac operator to inhibit transcription in E. coli. This inhibition can be relieved by adding lactose or isopropyl-β-D-thiogalactopyranoside (IPTG).
    772..865     +  CDS            TcR (fragment): tetracycline efflux protein; tet; confers resistance to tetracycline
    862..919     -  CDS            TcR (fragment): tetracycline efflux protein; tet; confers resistance to tetracycline
   1014..1041    -  terminator     rrnB T2 terminator: transcription terminator T2 from the E. coli rrnB gene
   1133..1219    -  terminator     rrnB T1 terminator: Escherichia coli rrnB; transcription terminator T1 from the E. coli rrnB gene
   1221..1336    -  ncRNA          5S rRNA: Accession: RF00001 - 5S ribosomal RNA
   1482..2192    -  CDS            Superfolder GFP: Superfolder GFP is a basic (constitutively fluorescent) green fluorescent protein published in 2005, derived from Aequorea victoria. It is reported to be a very rapidly-maturing weak dimer.
   2212..2498    -  CDS            SUMO (fragment): cleavable ubiquitin-like protein tag; S. cerevisiae SMT3 (truncated)
   2541..2825    -  promoter       araBAD promoter: araBAD; promoter of the L-arabinose operon of E. coli; the araC regulatory gene is transcribed in the opposite direction (Guzman et al., 1995)
   2852..3730    +  CDS            araC: L-arabinose regulatory protein; araC
   3852..3882    +  CDS            rop (fragment): Rop protein, which maintains plasmids at low copy number; rop
   4018..4563    +  rep_origin     p15A ori: Plasmids containing the medium-copy-number p15A origin of replication can be propagated in E. coli cells that contain a second plasmid with the ColE1 origin.
   4651..4704    +  rep_origin     RSF ori (fragment): Plasmids containing the RSF 1030 origin of replication can be propagated in E. coli cells that contain additional plasmids with compatible origins.
   4859..217     -  CDS            TcR (across the origin): tetracycline efflux protein; tet; confers resistance to tetracycline
