[The description below was written by a language model from this plasmid's Addgene catalogue record and pLannotate feature annotations shown in this document.]
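Description:
pALS3-Ma-SUMO-TAG35-sfGFP is a low-copy bacterial expression plasmid built on the pALS3 backbone and used as a fluorescent reporter for genetic code expansion in E. coli. It replicates from a p15A origin, which is compatible with ColE1-type plasmids and so allows it to be maintained alongside a second plasmid. Selection is by tetracycline, through a full-length tetracycline efflux gene driven by its tet promoter; the addition of this marker is what distinguishes it from the earlier Ma version of the vector. The catalogue lists a total size of 5,551 bp, whereas the sequenced record behind the feature table is 5,832 nt. The table also picks up several short remnants (lacZα, lacI, rop, RSF ori and additional TcR fragments) that appear to be backbone leftovers rather than functional parts.

The main payload is a SUMO-sfGFP fusion with a C-terminal His6 tag, placed under the arabinose-inducible araBAD promoter with the divergently transcribed araC regulator, and followed by the rrnB T1 and T2 terminators. Codon E35 within the SUMO segment is replaced by an amber (TAG) stop, so full-length fluorescent protein is made only when the stop codon is suppressed. The SUMO portion serves as a linker that keeps the TAG site away from sfGFP. The plasmid also expresses the Methanomethylophilus alvus Pyl-tRNA(6) from an lpp promoter, although this small element is not annotated in the feature table. Paired with a separate plasmid encoding an M. alvus pyrrolysyl-tRNA synthetase, the reporter is used for fluorescence-based selection and characterization of synthetase mutants that incorporate noncanonical amino acids.
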