Addgene plasmid #212120: pALS3-Ma-SUMO-TAG35-sfGFP
Purpose: Fluorescence plasmid for selecting ncAA-encoding Methanomethylophilus alvus Pyl-RS mutants. Expresses SUMO-TAG35-sfGFP and M. alvus Pyl-tRNA(6). p15a origin. Tetracycline resistance.
Depositing lab: Ryan Mehl. Depositing organization: Oregon State University.
Backbone
  Vector backbone: pALS3
  Backbone size w/o insert (bp): 4807
  Total vector size (bp): 5551
  Modifications to backbone: Tetracycline Resistance Marker Added
  Vector type: Bacterial Expression
Growth in bacteria
  Bacterial resistance: Tetracycline, 10 μg/mL
  Growth temperature: 37°C
  Growth strain: DH5alpha
  Copy number: Low Copy
Gene/Insert 1
  Gene/Insert name: SUMO-TAG35-sfGFP
  Insert size (bp): 1026
  Mutation: E35TAG (within SUMO encoding sequence)
  Promoter: araC
  Tag / fusion protein: His6 (C terminal on insert); SUMO-TAG35 (N terminal on insert)
  Cloning method: Restriction Enzyme; 5′ cloning site NcoI (not destroyed); 3′ cloning site PstI (not destroyed)
  Sequencing primers: 5′ ATGCCATAGCATTTTTATCC
Gene/Insert 2
  Gene/Insert name: M. alvus Pyl-tRNA
  Species: Methanomethylophilus alvus
  Insert size (bp): 75
  Promoter: lpp
  Cloning method: Unknown
  Sequencing primers: 5′ TTCTGTTGCCCGTCTCACTGG
Terms and licenses: Academic/Nonprofit Terms; Industry Terms: Not Available to Industry
Depositor comments: This plasmid encodes expression of a) SUMO-sfGFP with an amber (TAG) codon at E35 within the SUMO coding region and b) Methanomethylophilus alvus tRNA(6). It is to be paired with a plasmid that expresses an M. alvus pyrrolysyl-tRNA synthetase (MaRS). This plasmid is used during fluorescence-based selection and characterization of one or more MaRS mutants. It is distinguished from the previous Ma version by containing a tetracycline efflux marker. The SUMO linker is included in order to distance the TAG site from sfGFP.
How to cite: pALS3-Ma-SUMO-TAG35-sfGFP was a gift from Ryan Mehl (Addgene plasmid # 212120 ; http://n2t.net/addgene:212120 ; RRID:Addgene_212120)
